>Addgene plasmid #121527 | pBSDONR P4r-P2 | addgene full sequence | sequence record 238084 | Addgene NGS Result
CGCCCAATACGCAAACCGCCTCTCCCCGCGCGTTGGCCGATTCATTAATGCAGCTGGCACGACAGGTTTC
CCGACTGGAAAGCGGGCAGTGAGCGCAACGCAATTAATGTGAGTTAGCTCACTCATTAGGCACCCCAGGC
TTTACACTTTATGCTTCCGGCTCGTATGTTGTGTGGAATTGTGAGCGGATAACAATTTCACACAGGAAAC
AGCTATGACCATGATTACGCCAAGCGCGCAATTAACCCTCACTAAAGGGAACAAAAGCTGGAGCTCCACC
GCGGTGGCGGCCGCTCTAGAACTAGTGGATCCCCCGGGCTGCAGGAATTCGATATCGCGGCCGCCCTGCA
GCTGGATGGCAAATAATGATTTTATTTTGACTGATAGTGACCTGTTCGTTGCAACAAATTGATAAGCAAT
GCTTTCTTATAATGCCAACTTTGTACAAGAAAGCTGAACGAGAAACGTAAAATGATATAAATATCAATAT
ATTAAATTAGATTTTGCATAAAAAACAGACTACATAATACTGTAAAACACAACATATCCAGTCACTATGA
ATCAACTACTTAGATGGTATTAGTGACCTGTAGTCGACTAAGTTGGCAGCATCACCCGACGCACTTTGCG
CCGAATAAATACCTGTGACGGAAGATCACTTCGCAGAATAAATAAATCCTGGTGTCCCTGTTGATACCGG
GAAGCCCTGGGCCAACTTTTGGCGAAAATGAGACGTTGATCGGCACGTAAGAGGTTCCAACTTTCACCAT
AATGAAATAAGATCACTACCGGGCGTATTTTTTGAGTTATCGAGATTTTCAGGAGCTAAGGAAGCTAAAA
TGGAGAAAAAAATCACTGGATATACCACCGTTGATATATCCCAATGGCATCGTAAAGAACATTTTGAGGC
ATTTCAGTCAGTTGCTCAATGTACCTATAACCAGACCGTTCAGCTGGATATTACGGCCTTTTTAAAGACC
GTAAAGAAAAATAAGCACAAGTTTTATCCGGCCTTTATTCACATTCTTGCCCGCCTGATGAATGCTCATC
CGGAATTCCGTATGGCAATGAAAGACGGTGAGCTGGTGATATGGGATAGTGTTCACCCTTGTTACACCGT
TTTCCATGAGCAAACTGAAACGTTTTCATCGCTCTGGAGTGAATACCACGACGATTTCCGGCAGTTTCTA
CACATATATTCGCAAGATGTGGCGTGTTACGGTGAAAACCTGGCCTATTTCCCTAAAGGGTTTATTGAGA
ATATGTTTTTCGTCTCAGCCAATCCCTGGGTGAGTTTCACCAGTTTTGATTTAAACGTGGCCAATATGGA
CAACTTCTTCGCCCCCGTTTTCACCATGGGCAAATATTATACGCAAGGCGACAAGGTGCTGATGCCGCTG
GCGATTCAGGTTCATCATGCCGTTTGTGATGGCTTCCATGTCGGCAGAATGCTTAATGAATTACAACAGT
ACTGCGATGAGTGGCAGGGGGGGCGTAAACGCCGCGTGGATCCGGCTTACTAAAAGCCAGATAACAGTAT
GCGTATTTGCGCGCTGATTTTTGCGGTATAAGAATATATACTGATATGTATACCCGAAGTATGTCAAAAA
GAGGTATGCTATGAAGCAGCGTATTACAGTGACAGTTGACAGCGACAGCTATCAGTTGCTCAAGGCATAT
ATGATGTCAATATCTCCGGTCTGGTAAGCACAACCATGCAGAATGAAGCCCGTCGTCTGCGTGCCGAACG
CTGGAAAGCGGAAAATCAGGAAGGGATGGCTGAGGTCGCCCGGTTTATTGAAATGAACGGCTCTTTTGCT
GACGAGAACAGGGGCTGGTGAAATGCAGTTTAAGGTTTACACCTATAAAAGAGAGAGCCGTTATCGTCTG
TTTGTGGATGTACAGAGTGATATTATTGACACGCCCGGGCGACGGATGGTGATCCCCCTGGCCAGTGCAC
GTCTGCTGTCAGATAAAGTCTCCCGTGAACTTTACCCGGTGGTGCATATCGGGGATGAAAGCTGGCGCAT
GATGACCACCGATATGGCCAGTGTGCCGGTCTCCGTTATCGGGGAAGAAGTGGCTGATCTCAGCCACCGC
GAAAATGACATCAAAAACGCCATTAACCTGATGTTCTGGGGAATATAAATGTCAGGCTCCCTTATACACA
GCCAGTCTGCAGGTCGATACAGTAGAAATTACAGAAACTTTATCACGTTTAGTAAGTATAGAGGCTGAAA
ATCCAGATGAAGCCGAACGACTTGTAAGAGAAAAGTATAAGAGTTGTGAAATTGTTCTTGATGCAGATGA
TTTTCAGGACTATGACACTAGCGTATATGAATAGGTAGATGTTTTTATTTTGTCACACAAAAAAGAGGCT
CGCACCTCTTTTTCTTATTTCTTTTTATGATTTAATACGGCATTGAGGACAATAGCGAGTAGGCTGGATA
CGACGATTCCGTTTGAGAAGAACATTTGGAAGGCTGTCGGTCGACAAATAATGATTTTATTTTGACTGAT
AGTGACCTGTTCGTTGCAACAAATTGATAAGCAATGCTTTCTTATAATGCCAACTTTGTATAGAAAAGTT
GAACGAGAAACGTAAAATGATATAAATATCAATATATTAAATTAGATTTTGCATAAAAAACAGACTACAT
AATACTGTAAAACACAACATATCCAGTCACTATGAATCAACTACTTAGATGGTATTAGTGACCTGTAGGG
GCCCGGTACCCAATTCGCCCTATAGTGAGTCGTATTACGCGCGCTCACTGGCCGTCGTTTTACAACGTCG
TGACTGGGAAAACCCTGGCGTTACCCAACTTAATCGCCTTGCAGCACATCCCCCTTTCGCCAGCTGGCGT
AATAGCGAAGAGGCCCGCACCGATCGCCCTTCCCAACAGTTGCGCAGCCTGAATGGCGAATGGAAATTGT
AAGCGTTAATATTTTGTTAAAATTCGCGTTAAATTTTTGTTAAATCAGCTCATTTTTTTAACCAATAGGC
CGAAATCGGCAAAATCCCTTATAAATCAAAAGAATAGACCGAGATAGGGT
[37 nt withheld, positions 3061-3097]
AAAGAACGTGGACTCCAACGTCAAAGG
[49 nt withheld, positions 3125-3173]
T
[91 nt withheld, positions 3175-3265]
G
[124 nt withheld, positions 3267-3390]
CAGGTGGCACTTTTCGGGGAAATGTGCGCGGAACCCCTATTTGTTTATTTTTCTAAATACATTCAAATAT
GTATCCGCTCATGAGACAATAACCCTGATAAATGCTTCAATAATATTGAAAAAGGAAGAGTATGAGTATT
CAACATTTCCGTGTCGCCCTTATTCCCTTTTTTGCGGCATTTTGCCTTCCTGTTTTTGCTCACCCAGAAA
CGCTGGTGAAAGTAAAAGATGCTGAAGATCAGTTGGGTGCACGAGTGGGTTACATCGAACTGGATCTCAA
CAGCGGTAAGATCCTTGAGAGTTTTCGCCCCGAAGAACGTTTTCCAATGATGAGCACTTTTAAAGTTCTG
CTATGTGGCGCGGTATTATCCCGTATTGACGCCGGGCAAGAGCAACTCGGTCGCCGCATACACTATTCTC
AGAATGACTTGGTTGAGTACTCACCAGTCACAGAAAAGCATCTTACGGATGGCATGACAGTAAGAGAATT
ATGCAGTGCTGCCATAACCATGAGTGATAACACTGCGGCCAACTTACTTCTGACAACGATCGGAGGACCG
AAGGAGCTAACCGCTTTTTTGCACAACATGGGGGATCATGTAACTCGCCTTGATCGTTGGGAACCGGAGC
TGAATGAAGCCATACCAAACGACGAGCGTGACACCACGATGCCTGTAGCAATGGCAACAACGTTGCGCAA
ACTATTAACTGGCGAACTACTTACTCTAGCTTCCCGGCAACAATTAATAGACTGGATGGAGGCGGATAAA
GTTGCAGGACCACTTCTGCGCTCGGCCCTTCCGGCTGGCTGGTTTATTGCTGATAAATCTGGAGCCGGTG
AGCGTGGGTCTCGCGGTATCATTGCAGCACTGGGGCCAGATGGTAAGCCCTCCCGTATCGTAGTTATCTA
CACGACGGGGAGTCAGGCAACTATGGATGAACGAAATAGACAGATCGCTGAGATAGGTGCCTCACTGATT
AAGCATTGGTAACTGTCAGACCAAGTTTACTCATATATACTTTAGATTGATTTAAAACTTCATTTTTAAT
TTAAAAGGATCTAGGTGAAGATCCTTTTTGATAATCTCATGACCAAAATCCCTTAACGTGAGTTTTCGTT
CCACTGAGCGTCAGACCCCGTAGAAAAGATCAAAGGATCTTCTTGAGATCCTTTTTTTCTGCGCGTAATC
TGCTGCTTGCAAACAAAAAAACCACCGCTACCAGCGGTGGTTTGTTTGCCGGATCAAGAGCTACCAACTC
TTTTTCCGAAGGTAACTGGCTTCAGCAGAGCGCAGATACCAAATACTGTTCTTCTAGTGTAGCCGTAGTT
AGGCCACCACTTCAAGAACTCTGTAGCACCGCCTACATACCTCGCTCTGCTAATCCTGTTACCAGTGGCT
GCTGCCAGTGGCGATAAGTCGTGTCTTACCGGGTTGGACTCAAGACGATAGTTACCGGATAAGGCGCAGC
GGTCGGGCTGAACGGGGGGTTCGTGCACACAGCCCAGCTTGGAGCGAACGACCTACACCGAACTGAGATA
CCTACAGCGTGAGCTATGAGAAAGCGCCACGCTTCCCGAAGGGAGAAAGGCGGACAGGTATCCGGTAAGC
GGCAGGGTCGGAACAGGAGAGCGCACGAGGGAGCTTCCAGGGGGAAACGCCTGGTATCTTTATAGTCCTG
TCGGGTTTCGCCACCTCTGACTTGAGCGTCGATTTTTGTGATGCTCGTCAGGGGGGCGGAGCCTATGGAA
AAACGCCAGCAACGCGGCCTTTTTACGGTTCCTGGCCTTTTGCTGGCCTTTTGCTCACATGTTCTTTCCT
GCGTTATCCCCTGATTCTGTGGATAACCGTATTACCGCCTTTGAGTGAGCTGATACCGCTCGCCGCAGCC
GAACGACCGAGCGCAGCGAGTCAGTGAGCGAGGAAGCGGAAGAG
Features (pLannotate 1.2.2; 19 found; start..end, strand, type, name):
    105..126     +  protein_bind   CAP binding site: CAP binding activates transcription in the presence of cAMP. E. coli catabolite activator protein
    141..171     +  promoter       lac promoter: promoter for the E. coli lac operon
    179..195     +  protein_bind   lac operator: The lac repressor binds to the lac operator to inhibit transcription in E. coli. This inhibition can be relieved by adding lactose or isopropyl-β-D-thiogalactopyranoside (IPTG). lac repressor encoded by lacI
    240..258     +  promoter       T3 promoter: promoter for bacteriophage T3 RNA polymerase
    271..336     +  misc_feature   MCS (fragment): pBluescript multiple cloning site
    361..592     +  protein_bind   attP2: mutant version of attP; recombination site for the Gateway® BP reaction (pDONR™221 version) BP Clonase™
    737..839     +  promoter       cat promoter: promoter of the E. coli cat gene encoding chloramphenicol acetyltransferase
    840..1498    +  CDS            CmR: chloramphenicol acetyltransferase; cat; confers resistance to chloramphenicol
   1680..1838    +  CDS            ccdA (fragment): CCDA_ECO57 - Also known as H, letA. Experimental evidence at protein level: Swiss-Prot protein existence level 1. Antitoxin component of a type II toxin-antitoxin (TA) system which inhibits the post-segregational killing (PSK) of plasmid-free cells, also referred to as a plasmid addiction system. Binds to and blocks the activity of CcdB; will also remove bound CcdB protein from the CcdB-GyrA complex by forming a CcdA-CcdB complex, a process termed rejuvenation. Functions as a transcriptional corepressor for the ccdAB operon, repression also requires CcdB (By similarity). From Escherichia coli
   1843..2145    +  CDS            ccdB: CCDB_ECOLI - Also known as G, letB, letD. Experimental evidence at protein level: Swiss-Prot protein existence level 1. Toxic component of a type II toxin-antitoxin (TA) system, functioning in plasmid maintainence. Responsible for the post- segregational killing (PSK) of plasmid-free cells, also referred to as a plasmid addiction system. Half-life of over 2 hours. Cell killing by CcdB is accompanied by filamentation, defects in chromosome and plasmid segregation, defects in cell division, formation of anucleate cells, decreased DNA synthesis and plasmid loss. Interferes with the activity of DN
   2189..2341    +  CDS            dpnD (fragment): DPND_STRPN - Protein predicted: Swiss-Prot protein existence level 4. From Streptococcus pneumoniae serotype 4 (strain ATCC BAA-334 / TIGR4).
   2496..2727    +  protein_bind   attP4: mutant version of attP; recombination site for the Gateway® BP reaction BP Clonase™
   2749..2767    -  promoter       T7 promoter: promoter for bacteriophage T7 RNA polymerase
   2775..2930    +  CDS            lacZα (fragment): LacZα fragment of β-galactosidase; lacZ fragment
   3032..3390    -  rep_origin     f1 ori (sequence partly withheld): f1 bacteriophage origin of replication; arrow indicates direction of (+) strand synthesis
   3417..3521    +  promoter       AmpR promoter: bla
   3522..4382    +  CDS            AmpR: β-lactamase; bla; confers resistance to ampicillin, carbenicillin, and related antibiotics
   4553..5141    +  rep_origin     ori: high-copy-number ColE1/pMB1/pBR322/pUC origin of replication
   5324..92      +  CDS            lacI (fragment) (across the origin): lac repressor; lacI; The lac repressor binds to the lac operator to inhibit transcription in E. coli. This inhibition can be relieved by adding lactose or isopropyl-β-D-thiogalactopyranoside (IPTG).
