[The description below was written by a language model from this plasmid's Addgene catalogue record and pLannotate feature annotations shown in this document.]
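Description:
pBSDONR P4r-P2 is an empty Gateway donor (entry-generating) vector built on the high-copy pBluescript backbone for use in multisite Gateway cloning. It replicates in E. coli from the ColE1/pUC-type origin, also carries an f1 origin for single-stranded DNA production, and is selected through the β-lactamase (AmpR) gene. Remnants of the pBluescript polylinker region are annotated, including the lac promoter and operator, part of the multiple cloning site, a lacZα fragment, and flanking T3 and T7 promoters.

The payload is a Gateway donor cassette assembled from parts of the pDONR221 P4r-P3r and pDONR221 P3-P2 cassettes. It is bounded by attP4 (in the "r" orientation, according to the vector name) and attP2 sites and contains a chloramphenicol acetyltransferase gene with its own cat promoter plus the ccdB toxin gene. The annotated ccdA and dpnD fragments appear to be incidental cassette sequence. Because ccdB poisons DNA gyrase in ordinary strains, the unrecombined vector must be maintained in a ccdB-tolerant host under both chloramphenicol and ampicillin selection. In a BP reaction, an attB4r/attB2-flanked PCR product replaces the CmR-ccdB cassette, and ccdB then counter-selects against the parental plasmid in standard strains.

The depositor's rationale was to provide a donor vector with ampicillin rather than kanamycin resistance, so that the resulting entry clones can be combined with kanamycin-resistant destination vectors without the two plasmids sharing a selection marker. In the intended two-fragment scheme, an N-terminal sequence is cloned into a P1-P4 donor and a C-terminal sequence into this vector. Both are then recombined into a destination vector bearing sites 1 and 2 to generate fusions. The associated publication concerns protein localization in Arabidopsis.
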