Addgene plasmid #121527: pBSDONR P4r-P2
Purpose: (Empty Backbone) Gateway Entry Vector for Multisite Gateway Cloning
Depositing lab: Roger Innes. Depositing organization: Indiana University, Bloomington. Publication: The KEEP ON GOING protein of Arabidopsis recruits the ENHANCED DISEASE RESISTANCE1 protein to trans-Golgi network/early endosome vesicles. Gu Y, Innes RW. Plant Physiol. 2011 Apr;155(4):1827-38. doi: 10.1104/pp.110.171785. Epub 2011 Feb 22. PubMed 21343429.
Backbone
  Vector backbone: pBlueScript
  Backbone manufacturer: Stratagene
  Backbone size (bp): 2900
  Vector type: Bacterial Expression
Growth in bacteria
  Bacterial resistance: Chloramphenicol and Ampicillin, 25 & 100 μg/mL
  Growth temperature: 37°C
  Growth strain: ccdB Survival
  Copy number: High Copy
Gene/Insert
  Cloning method: Gateway Cloning
Terms and licenses: Academic/Nonprofit Terms; Industry Terms: Not Available to Industry
Depositor comments: Contains Gateway Entry Cassette with ccdB gene and chloramphenicol resistance. To make this vector, sequences from the GateWay cassettes of pDONR221 P4r-P3r and pDONR221 P3-P2 were subcloned into pBlueScript. The purpose of this was to create a DONR vector with ampicillin resistance rather than kanamycin resistance, which facilitates use of kanamycin resistant destination vectors. The combination of P4r-P2 att sites enables multisite Gateway cloning in which the N-terminal sequence is cloned into a P1-P4 donor vector and the C-terminal sequence is cloned into this vector, with the destination vector containing P1-P2 att sites.
How to cite: pBSDONR P4r-P2 was a gift from Roger Innes (Addgene plasmid # 121527 ; http://n2t.net/addgene:121527 ; RRID:Addgene_121527)
